Addgene plasmid #183557: pKDR-CBh
Purpose: One in a series of plasmids to titrate levels of expressed protein to levels of endogenous protein (non-attenuated CBh promoter)
Depositing lab: Erik Dent. Depositing organization: University of Wisconsin, Madison. Publication: A Single Transcript Knockdown-Replacement Strategy Employing 5' UTR Secondary Structures to Precisely Titrate Rescue Protein Translation. Millette MM, Holland ED, Tenpas TJ, Dent EW. Front Genome Ed. 2022 Mar 28;4:803375. doi: 10.3389/fgeed.2022.803375. eCollection 2022. PubMed 35419562.
Backbone
  Vector backbone: pKDR
  Vector type: Mammalian Expression
Growth in bacteria
  Bacterial resistance: Ampicillin, 100 μg/mL
  Growth temperature: 37°C
  Growth strain: DH5alpha
  Copy number: High Copy
Gene/Insert
  Gene/Insert name: Unattenuated
  Species: Other
  Promoter: CBh
  Cloning method: Gibson Cloning
Terms and licenses: Academic/Nonprofit Terms; Industry Terms: Not Available to Industry
How to cite: pKDR-CBh was a gift from Erik Dent (Addgene plasmid # 183557 ; http://n2t.net/addgene:183557 ; RRID:Addgene_183557)
