[The description below was written by a language model from this plasmid's Addgene catalogue record and pLannotate feature annotations shown in this document.]
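Description:
pKDR-CBh is a mammalian expression plasmid built on the pKDR backbone, one member of a series designed to titrate the level of an expressed protein so that it can be matched to the level of the endogenous protein. It is maintained in E. coli through a high-copy ColE1/pUC-type origin and selected with ampicillin via the AmpR (β-lactamase) gene and its own promoter. Small lac promoter/operator, CAP-site and lacI fragments appear to be backbone remnants, and an SV40 origin with an SV40 poly(A) signal is also present.

The expression unit is driven by the CBh promoter, annotated here as its three components: a CMV enhancer, the chicken β-actin promoter, and a hybrid CBA/MVM intron. In this version the promoter is "unattenuated", meaning it serves as the full-strength reference in the series. The associated publication title indicates that other members use 5' UTR secondary structures to reduce translation of the rescue protein. Downstream, a single transcript carries mClover3 (green/yellow fluorescent protein), an EMCV IRES, and mScarlet-I (red fluorescent protein), so that cap-dependent translation of the first reporter can be compared with IRES-driven translation of the second. After mScarlet-I lies a 3' miR-30a flanking sequence, consistent with a miR-30-based hairpin scaffold for the knockdown arm of a single-transcript knockdown-replacement design. However, no 5' miR-30a arm or hairpin is annotated, and the record does not state any knockdown target. The transcript ends at a rabbit β-globin poly(A) signal; the short PGK promoter and HBB fragments nearby are probably incidental matches. The plasmid is best viewed as the maximal-expression baseline for calibrating the attenuated variants.
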