Features (pLannotate 1.2.2; 21 found; start..end, strand, type, name):
     12..297     +  enhancer       CMV enhancer: human cytomegalovirus immediate early enhancer; contains an 18-bp deletion relative to the standard CMV enhancer
    299..576     +  promoter       chicken β-actin promoter: No description available
    577..804     +  intron         hybrid intron: hybrid between chicken β-actin (CBA) and minute virus of mice (MMV) introns (Gray et al., 2011)
    834..1550    +  CDS            mClover3: mClover3 is a basic (constitutively fluorescent) green/yellow fluorescent protein published in 2016, derived from Aequorea victoria. It is reported to be a rapidly-maturing monomer with high acid sensitivity.
   1695..2157    +  misc_feature   IRES: internal ribosome entry site (IRES) of the encephalomyocarditis virus (EMCV)
   2237..2929    +  CDS            mScarlet-I: mScarlet-I is a basic (constitutively fluorescent) red fluorescent protein published in 2016, derived from synthetic construct. It is reported to be a rapidly-maturing monomer with moderate acid sensitivity.
   3136..3262    +  ncRNA          3' miR-30a: sequence downstream of the 71-nt precursor of the human miR-30a microRNA (Zeng et al., 2002) miRNA
   3292..3331    +  promoter       PGK promoter (fragment): mouse phosphoglycerate kinase 1 promoter
   3337..3408    +  CDS            HBB (fragment): HBB_PONPY - Experimental evidence at transcript level: Swiss-Prot protein existence level 2. Involved in oxygen transport from the lung to the various peripheral tissues. From Pongo pygmaeus (Bornean orangutan).
   3479..3534    +  polyA_signal   β-globin poly(A) signal: rabbit β-globin polyadenylation signal (Gil and Proudfoot, 1987)
   3919..3935    -  protein_bind   lac operator: The lac repressor binds to the lac operator to inhibit transcription in E. coli. This inhibition can be relieved by adding lactose or isopropyl-β-D-thiogalactopyranoside (IPTG). lac repressor encoded by lacI
   3943..3973    -  promoter       lac promoter: promoter for the E. coli lac operon
   3988..4009    -  protein_bind   CAP binding site: CAP binding activates transcription in the presence of cAMP. E. coli catabolite activator protein
   4022..4061    -  CDS            lacI (fragment): lac repressor; lacI; The lac repressor binds to the lac operator to inhibit transcription in E. coli. This inhibition can be relieved by adding lactose or isopropyl-β-D-thiogalactopyranoside (IPTG).
   4068..4090    +  promoter       SV40 promoter (fragment): SV40 enhancer and early promoter
   4114..4249    +  rep_origin     SV40 ori: SV40 origin of replication
   4269..4403    +  polyA_signal   SV40 poly(A) signal: SV40 polyadenylation signal
   4405..4459    -  CDS            lacI (fragment): lac repressor; lacI; The lac repressor binds to the lac operator to inhibit transcription in E. coli. This inhibition can be relieved by adding lactose or isopropyl-β-D-thiogalactopyranoside (IPTG).
   4642..5230    -  rep_origin     ori: high-copy-number ColE1/pMB1/pBR322/pUC origin of replication
   5401..6261    -  CDS            AmpR: β-lactamase; bla; confers resistance to ampicillin, carbenicillin, and related antibiotics
   6262..6366    -  promoter       AmpR promoter: bla
>Addgene plasmid #183557 | pKDR-CBh | addgene full sequence | sequence record 365457 | Addgene NGS Result
GTCGACGTACCCGTTACATAACTTACGGTAAATGGCCCGCCTGGCTGACCGCCCAACGACCCCCGCCCAT
TGACGTCAATAGTAACGCCAATAGGGACTTTCCATTGACGTCAATGGGTGGAGTATTTACGGTAAACTGC
CCACTTGGCAGTACATCAAGTGTATCATATGCCAAGTACGCCCCCTATTGACGTCAATGACGGTAAATGG
CCCGCCTGGCATTGTGCCCAGTACATGACCTTATGGGACTTTCCTACTTGGCAGTACATCTACGTATTAG
TCATCGCTATTACCATGGTCGAGGTGAGCCCCACGTTCTGCTTCACTCTCCCCATCTCCCCCCCCTCCCC
ACCCCCAATTTTGTATTTATTTATTTTTTAATTATTTTGTGCAGCGATGGGGGCGGGGGGGGGGGGGGGG
CGCGCGCCRGGSGGGGSGGGGSGGGGSGRGGGGSGGGGSGGGGSGRGGCGGAGAGGKGCGGCGGCAGCCA
ATCAGAGCGGCGCGCTCCGAAAGTTTCCTTTTATGGCGAGGCGGCGGCGGCGGCGGCCCTATAAAAAGCG
AAGCGCGCGGCGGGCGGGAGTCGCTGCGCGCTGCCTTCGCCCCGTGCCCCGCTCCGCCGCCGCCTCGCGC
CGCCCGCCCCGGCTCTGACTGACCGCGTTACTCCCACAGGTGAGCGGGCGGGACGGCCCTTCTCCTCCGG
GCTGTAATTAGCTGAGCAAGAGGTAAGGGTTTAAGGGATGGTTGGTTGGTGGGGTATTAATGTTTAATTA
CCTGGAGCACCTGCCTGAAATCACTTTTTTTCAGGTTGGACCGGTTATACTGCGGCCGCCACCATGGTGA
GCAAGGGCGAGGAGCTGTTCACCGGGGTGGTGCCCATCCTGGTCGAGCTGGACGGCGACGTAAACGGCCA
CAAGTTCAGCGTCCGCGGCGAGGGCGAGGGCGATGCCACCAACGGCAAGCTGACCCTGAAGTTCATCTGC
ACCACCGGCAAGCTGCCCGTGCCCTGGCCCACCCTCGTGACCACCTTCGGCTACGGCGTGGCCTGCTTCA
GCCGCTACCCCGACCACATGAAGCAGCACGACTTCTTCAAGTCCGCCATGCCCGAAGGCTACGTCCAGGA
GCGCACCATCTCTTTCAAGGACGACGGTACCTACAAGACCCGCGCCGAGGTGAAGTTCGAGGGCGACACC
CTGGTGAACCGCATCGAGCTGAAGGGCATCGACTTCAAGGAGGACGGCAACATCCTGGGGCACAAGCTGG
AGTACAACTTCAACAGCCACTACGTCTATATCACGGCCGACAAGCAGAAGAACTGCATCAAGGCTAACTT
CAAGATCCGCCACAACGTTGAGGACGGCAGCGTGCAGCTCGCCGACCACTACCAGCAGAACACCCCCATC
GGCGACGGCCCCGTGCTGCTGCCCGACAACCACTACCTGAGCCATCAGTCCAAGCTGAGCAAAGACCCCA
ACGAGAAGCGCGATCACATGGTCCTGCTGGAGTTCGTGACCGCCGCCGGGATTACACATGGCATGGACGA
GCTGTACAAGTAGCCTGCAGGGTCACCTAAATAATTCCGCCCCCCCCTCTCCCTCCCCCCCCCCTAACGT
TACTGGCCGAAGCCGCTTGGAATAAGGCCGGTGTGCGTTTGTCTATATGTTATTTTCCACCATATTGCCG
TCTTTTGGCAATGTGAGGGCCCGGAAACCTGGCCCTGTCTTCTTGACGAGCATTCCTAGGGGTCTTTCCC
CTCTCGCCAAAGGAATGCAAGGTCTGTTGAATGTCGTGAAGGAAGCAGTTCCTCTGGAAGCTTCTTGAAG
ACAAACAACGTCTGTAGCGACCCTTTGCAGGCAGCGGAACCCCCCACCTGGCGACAGGTGCCTCTGCGGC
CAAAAGCCACGTGTATAAGATACACCTGCAAAGGCGGCACAACCCCAGTGCCACGTTGTGAGTTGGATAG
TTGTGGAAAGAGTCAAATGGCTCTCCTCAAGCGTATTCAACAAGGGGCTGAAGGATGCCCAGAAGGTACC
CCATTGTATGGGATCTGATCTGGGGCCTCGGTGCACATGCTTTACATGTGTTTAGTCGAGGTTAAAAAAA
CGTCTAGGCCCCCCGAACCACGGGGACGTGGTTTTCCTTTGAAAAACACGATGATAATATGGCCACAACC
ATGGGCTGCACCGTGAGCGCCGAGGACAAGGCGGCGGCCGAGCGCGGCTCTGGTTCCGGCACTAGTGTGA
GTAAAGGAGAGGCCGTTATAAAAGAGTTCATGCGGTTCAAGGTACACATGGAGGGATCAATGAACGGACA
CGAGTTCGAAATCGAAGGGGAAGGAGAGGGCAGGCCCTATGAGGGTACTCAGACCGCCAAACTCAAAGTG
ACAAAGGGAGGCCCTTTGCCTTTCTCTTGGGACATCTTGTCACCACAATTTATGTATGGCTCCCGAGCAT
TTATAAAACACCCAGCAGACATACCCGATTACTACAAGCAGTCTTTCCCAGAAGGTTTTAAATGGGAAAG
GGTCATGAACTTTGAGGATGGTGGTGCTGTGACGGTGACGCAGGATACTTCTTTGGAGGACGGAACACTC
ATCTACAAGGTAAAGCTCAGGGGCACGAACTTCCCGCCGGACGGACCAGTCATGCAGAAAAAGACTATGG
GATGGGAGGCTTCCACCGAACGGTTGTATCCCGAGGACGGTGTTTTGAAGGGAGATATAAAAATGGCTCT
TCGGCTGAAAGATGGAGGCAGATACTTGGCAGATTTTAAGACCACGTATAAGGCAAAAAAACCAGTGCAA
ATGCCGGGAGCATATAACGTTGACCGCAAACTGGACATCACCTCACATAACGAGGATTATACAGTAGTAG
AACAGTACGAAAGAAGCGAAGGGAGGCACAGCACCGGGGGTATGGATGAGCTGTATAAGTGATAGGCATG
CTGTTTGAATGAGGCTTCAGTACTTTACAGAATCGTTGCCTGCACATCTTGGAAACACTTGCTGGGATTA
CTTCGACTTCTTAACCCAACAGAAGGCTCGAGAAGGTATATTGCTGTTGACAGTGAGCGCACTCTTTCTA
GGAGGTTGTGATAGTGAAGCCACAGATGTATCACAACCTCCTAGAAAGAGTATGCCTACTGCCTCGGACT
TCAAGGGGCTAGAATTCGAGCAATTATCTTGTTTACTAAAACTGAATACCTTGCTATCTCTTTGATACAT
TTTTACAAAGCTGAATTAAAATGGTATAAATTAAATCACTTTTTTCAATTGACGCGTGATCTAATTCTAC
CGGGTAGGGGAGGCGCTTTTCCCAAGGCAGTCTGGAGCATGGCCGCACTCCTCAGGTGCAGGCTGCCTAT
CAGAAGGTGGTGGCTGGTGTGGCCAATGCCCTGGCTCACAAATACCACTGAGATCTTTTTCCCTCTGCCA
AAAATTATGGGGACATCATGAAGCCCCTTGAGCATCTGACTTCTGGCTAATAAAGGAAATTTATTTTCAT
TGCAATAGTGTGTTGGAATTTTTTGTGTCTCTCACTCGGAAGGACATATGGGAGGGCAAATCATTTAAAA
CATCAGAATGAGTATTTGGTTTAGAGTTTGGCAACATATGCCCATATGCTGGCTGCCATGAACAAAGGTT
GGCTATAAAGAGGTCATCAGTATATGAAACAGCCCCCTGCTGTCCATTCCTTATTCCATAGAAAAGCCTT
GACTTGAGGTTAGATTTTTTTTATATTTTGTTTTGTGTTATTTTTTTCTTTAACATCCCTAAAATTTTCC
TTACATGTTTTACTAGCCAGATTTTTCCTCCTCTCCTGACTACTCCCAGTCATAGCTGTCCCTCTTCTCT
TATGGAGATCCCTCGACCTGCAGCCCAAGCTTGGCGTAATCATGGTCATAGCTGTTTCCTGTGTGAAATT
GTTATCCGCTCACAATTCCACACAACATACGAGCCGGAAGCATAAAGTGTAAAGCCTGGGGTGCCTAATG
AGTGAGCTAACTCACATTAATTGCGTTGCGCTCACTGCCCGCTTTCCAGTCGGGAAACCTGTCGTGCCAG
CGGATCCGCATCTCAATTAGTCAGCAACCATAGTCCCGCCCCTAACTCCGCCCATCCCGCCCCTAACTCC
GCCCAGTTCCGCCCATTCTCCGCCCCATGGCTGACTAATTTTTTTTATTTATGCAGAGGCCGAGGCCGCC
TCGGCCTCTGAGCTATTCCAGAAGTAGTGAGGAGGCTTTTTTGGAGGCCTAGGCTTTTGCAAAAAGCTAA
CTTGTTTATTGCAGCTTATAATGGTTACAAATAAAGCAATAGCATCACAAATTTCACAAATAAAGCATTT
TTTTCACTGCATTCTAGTTGTGGTTTGTCCAAACTCATCAATGTATCTTATCATGTCTGGATCCGCTGCA
TTAATGAATCGGCCAACGCGCGGGGAGAGGCGGTTTGCGTATTGGGCGCTCTTCCGCTTCCTCGCTCACT
GACTCGCTGCGCTCGGTCGTTCGGCTGCGGCGAGCGGTATCAGCTCACTCAAAGGCGGTAATACGGTTAT
CCACAGAATCAGGGGATAACGCAGGAAAGAACATGTGAGCAAAAGGCCAGCAAAAGGCCAGGAACCGTAA
AAAGGCCGCGTTGCTGGCGTTTTTCCATAGGCTCCGCCCCCCTGACGAGCATCACAAAAATCGACGCTCA
AGTCAGAGGTGGCGAAACCCGACAGGACTATAAAGATACCAGGCGTTTCCCCCTGGAAGCTCCCTCGTGC
GCTCTCCTGTTCCGACCCTGCCGCTTACCGGATACCTGTCCGCCTTTCTCCCTTCGGGAAGCGTGGCGCT
TTCTCATAGCTCACGCTGTAGGTATCTCAGTTCGGTGTAGGTCGTTCGCTCCAAGCTGGGCTGTGTGCAC
GAACCCCCCGTTCAGCCCGACCGCTGCGCCTTATCCGGTAACTATCGTCTTGAGTCCAACCCGGTAAGAC
ACGACTTATCGCCACTGGCAGCAGCCACTGGTAACAGGATTAGCAGAGCGAGGTATGTAGGCGGTGCTAC
AGAGTTCTTGAAGTGGTGGCCTAACTACGGCTACACTAGAAGAACAGTATTTGGTATCTGCGCTCTGCTG
AAGCCAGTTACCTTCGGAAAAAGAGTTGGTAGCTCTTGATCCGGCAAACAAACCACCGCTGGTAGCGGTG
GTTTTTTTGTTTGCAAGCAGCAGATTACGCGCAGAAAAAAAGGATCTCAAGAAGATCCTTTGATCTTTTC
TACGGGGTCTGACGCTCAGTGGAACGAAAACTCACGTTAAGGGATTTTGGTCATGAGATTATCAAAAAGG
ATCTTCACCTAGATCCTTTTAAATTAAAAATGAAGTTTTAAATCAATCTAAAGTATATATGAGTAAACTT
GGTCTGACAGTTACCAATGCTTAATCAGTGAGGCACCTATCTCAGCGATCTGTCTATTTCGTTCATCCAT
AGTTGCCTGACTCCCCGTCGTGTAGATAACTACGATACGGGAGGGCTTACCATCTGGCCCCAGTGCTGCA
ATGATACCGCGAGACCCACGCTCACCGGCTCCAGATTTATCAGCAATAAACCAGCCAGCCGGAAGGGCCG
AGCGCAGAAGTGGTCCTGCAACTTTATCCGCCTCCATCCAGTCTATTAATTGTTGCCGGGAAGCTAGAGT
AAGTAGTTCGCCAGTTAATAGTTTGCGCAACGTTGTTGCCATTGCTACAGGCATCGTGGTGTCACGCTCG
TCGTTTGGTATGGCTTCATTCAGCTCCGGTTCCCAACGATCAAGGCGAGTTACATGATCCCCCATGTTGT
GCAAAAAAGCGGTTAGCTCCTTCGGTCCTCCGATCGTTGTCAGAAGTAAGTTGGCCGCAGTGTTATCACT
CATGGTTATGGCAGCACTGCATAATTCTCTTACTGTCATGCCATCCGTAAGATGCTTTTCTGTGACTGGT
GAGTACTCAACCAAGTCATTCTGAGAATAGTGTATGCGGCGACCGAGTTGCTCTTGCCCGGCGTCAATAC
GGGATAATACCGCGCCACATAGCAGAACTTTAAAAGTGCTCATCATTGGAAAACGTTCTTCGGGGCGAAA
ACTCTCAAGGATCTTACCGCTGTTGAGATCCAGTTCGATGTAACCCACTCGTGCACCCAACTGATCTTCA
GCATCTTTTACTTTCACCAGCGTTTCTGGGTGAGCAAAAACAGGAAGGCAAAATGCCGCAAAAAAGGGAA
TAAGGGCGACACGGAAATGTTGAATACTCATACTCTTCCTTTTTCAATATTATTGAAGCATTTATCAGGG
TTATTGTCTCATGAGCGGATACATATTTGAATGTATTTAGAAAAATAAACAAATAGGGGTTCCGCGCACA
TTTCCCCGAAAAGTGCCACCTG
